Addgene plasmid #204130: pMetBP-T_cRed_BsaI
Purpose: (Empty Backbone) Entry vector for Type 0 terminator parts
Depositing lab: Mikhail Shapiro. Depositing organization: California Institute of Technology.
Backbone
  Vector backbone: pSB1C7
  Backbone manufacturer: iGEM
  Vector type: Bacterial Expression
Growth in bacteria
  Bacterial resistance: Chloramphenicol and Bleocin (Zeocin), 25 & 50 μg/mL
  Growth temperature: 37°C
  Growth strain: DH10B-M2.NmeMC58II
  Copy number: High Copy
Gene/Insert
  Gene/Insert name: None
  Mutation: None
Terms and licenses: Academic/Nonprofit Terms; Industry Terms: Not Available to Industry
Depositor comments: Please note that this plasmid may require a unique bacterial strain, so make sure to confirm that you can also obtain the appropriate growth strain. Please contact us or contact our distributors if you have any questions. DH10B-M2.NmeMC58II is available at Addgene: https://www.addgene.org/114268/.
How to cite: pMetBP-T_cRed_BsaI was a gift from Mikhail Shapiro (Addgene plasmid # 204130 ; http://n2t.net/addgene:204130 ; RRID:Addgene_204130)
