[The description below was written by a language model from this plasmid's Addgene catalogue record and pLannotate feature annotations shown in this document.]
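Description:
pMetBP-T_cRed_BsaI is an empty entry vector for cloning "Type 0" terminator parts, built on the iGEM pSB1C7 backbone and classed as a bacterial expression plasmid. It is about 10.1 kb and replicates at high copy from a ColE1/pUC-type origin. It carries a chloramphenicol acetyltransferase gene driven by its native cat promoter and followed by the lambda t0 terminator. The catalogue lists both chloramphenicol and bleocin/zeocin selection, but neither feature table annotates a bleomycin-family resistance gene on the plasmid. The second selection may therefore relate to the specialised growth strain, DH10B-M2.NmeMC58II, although the record does not say so. The strain name suggests it expresses a methyltransferase, and the "Met" in the plasmid name may allude to this, but the record does not explain the role of the strain.

Although no insert is listed, most of the plasmid is a multi-gene carotenoid biosynthesis cassette on the forward strand. It comprises crtB, crtI and crtY from Pantoea ananas, crtW from Paracoccus, crtE, and the E. coli isoprenoid precursor genes dxs (annotated as two overlapping fragments) and idi. Together these enzymes boost IPP/DMAPP supply and convert it through GGPP, phytoene, lycopene and beta-carotene to the red-orange ketocarotenoid canthaxanthin. The cassette is followed by T7 and his operon terminators and is insulated upstream by a further bacterial terminator; no promoter driving it is annotated.

The "cRed_BsaI" name suggests that this cassette acts as a visible red dropout marker, to be replaced by a terminator part through BsaI Golden Gate cloning so that correct clones lose colour. However, the BsaI sites are not annotated and this mechanism is not stated in the record. The depositor and sequencing-derived tables agree apart from a small coordinate offset and the crtE annotation.
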