Features (pLannotate 1.2.2; 15 found; start..end, strand, type, name):
    170..264     -  terminator     lambda t0 terminator: transcription terminator from phage lambda
    288..944     -  CDS            cat: CAT_ECOLX - Experimental evidence at protein level: Swiss-Prot protein existence level 1. This enzyme is an effector of chloramphenicol resistance in bacteria. From Escherichia coli. This protein is used as a marker in many commonly used cloning vectors, such as pACYC184.
    945..1042    -  promoter       cat promoter: promoter of the E. coli cat gene encoding chloramphenicol acetyltransferase
   1128..1171    -  terminator     bacterial terminator: putative bacterial transcription terminator
   1418..2344    +  CDS            crtB: CRTB_PANAN - Experimental evidence at protein level: Swiss-Prot protein existence level 1. Involved in the biosynthesis of carotenoids. Catalyzes the condensation of two molecules of geranylgeranyl diphosphate (GGPP) to give prephytoene diphosphate (PPPP) and the subsequent rearrangement of the cyclopropylcarbinyl intermediate to yield the 15-cis-phytoene isomer. From Pantoea ananas (Erwinia uredovora).
   2370..3845    +  CDS            crtI: CRTI_PANAN - Experimental evidence at protein level: Swiss-Prot protein existence level 1. Converts 15-cis-phytoene into all-trans-lycopene via the intermediary of all-trans-phytofluene, all-trans-zeta-carotene and all- trans-neurosporene, by the introduction of four double bonds. From Pantoea ananas (Erwinia uredovora).
   3871..5016    +  CDS            crtY: CRTY_PANAN - Experimental evidence at protein level: Swiss-Prot protein existence level 1. Catalyzes the double cyclization reaction which converts lycopene to beta-carotene. From Pantoea ananas (Erwinia uredovora).
   5042..5944    +  CDS            dxs (fragment): DXS_ECOLI - Also known as yajP. Experimental evidence at protein level: Swiss-Prot protein existence level 1. Catalyzes the acyloin condensation reaction between C atoms 2 and 3 of pyruvate and glyceraldehyde 3-phosphate to yield 1-deoxy-D- xylulose-5-phosphate (DXP). From Escherichia coli (strain K12).
   5917..6900    +  CDS            dxs (fragment): DXS_ECOLI - Also known as yajP. Experimental evidence at protein level: Swiss-Prot protein existence level 1. Catalyzes the acyloin condensation reaction between C atoms 2 and 3 of pyruvate and glyceraldehyde 3-phosphate to yield 1-deoxy-D- xylulose-5-phosphate (DXP). From Escherichia coli (strain K12).
   6926..7651    +  CDS            crtW: CRTW_PARSN - Protein predicted: Swiss-Prot protein existence level 4. Converts beta-carotene to canthaxanthin via echinenone. From Paracoccus sp. (strain N81106 / MBIC 01143) (Agrobacterium aurantiacum).
   7677..8222    +  CDS            idi: IDI_ECOLI - Also known as ygfV. Experimental evidence at protein level: Swiss-Prot protein existence level 1. Catalyzes the 1,3-allylic rearrangement of the homoallylic substrate isopentenyl (IPP) to its highly electrophilic allylic isomer, dimethylallyl diphosphate (DMAPP). From Escherichia coli (strain K12).
   8248..9153    +  CDS            crtE: CRTE_PANAN - Protein inferred from homology: Swiss-Prot protein existence level 3. Catalyzes the condensation of farnesyl diphosphate (FPP) and isopentenyl diphosphate (IPP) to yield geranylgeranyl diphosphate (GGPP) needed for biosynthesis of carotenoids and diterpenes. From Pantoea ananas (Erwinia uredovora).
   9167..9214    +  terminator     T7 terminator: transcription terminator for bacteriophage T7 RNA polymerase
   9243..9300    +  terminator     his operon terminator: This putative transcriptin terminator from the E. coli his operon has a 2-bp deletion introduced during synthesis. Its efficiency has not been determined.
   9495..10083   -  rep_origin     ori: high-copy-number ColE1/pMB1/pBR322/pUC origin of replication
>Addgene plasmid #204130 | pMetBP-T_cRed_BsaI | depositor full sequence | sequence record 395618 | Full Sequence
TCTTTTCTACGGGGTCTGACGCTCAGTGGAACGAAAACTCACGTTAAGGGATTTTGGTCATGAGATTATC
AAAAAGGATCTTCACCTAGATCCTTTTAAATTAAAAATGAAGTTTTAAATCAATCTAAAGTATATATGAG
TAAACTTGGTCTGACAGCTCGAGGCTTGGATTCTCACCAATAAAAAACGCCCGGCGGCAACCGAGCGTTC
TGAACAAATCCAGATGGAGTTCTGAGGTCATTACTGGATCTATCAACAGGAGTCCAAGCGAGCTCGATAT
CAAATTACGCCCCGCCCTGCCACTCATCGCAGTACTGTTGTAATTCATTAAGCATTCTGCCGACATGGAA
GCCATCACAAACGGCATGATGAACCTGAATCGCCAGCGGCATCAGCACCTTGTCGCCTTGCGTATAATAT
TTGCCCATGGTGAAAACGGGGGCGAAGAAGTTGTCCATATTGGCCACGTTTAAATCAAAACTGGTGAAAC
TCACCCAGGGATTGGCTGACACGAAAAACATATTCTCAATAAACCCTTTAGGGAAATAGGCCAGGTTTTC
ACCGTAACACGCCACATCTTGCGAATATATGTGTAGAAACTGCCGGAAATCGTCGTGGTATTCACTCCAG
AGCGATGAAAACGTTTCAGTTTGCTCATGGAAAACGGTGTAACAAGGGTGAACACTATCCCATATCACCA
GCTCACCGTCTTTCATTGCCATACGAAATTCCGGATGAGCATTCATCAGGCGGGCAAGAATGTGAATAAA
GGCCGGATAAAACTTGTGCTTATTTTTCTTTACGGTCTTTAAAAAGGCCGTAATATCCAGCTGAACGGTC
TGGTTATAGGTACATTGAGCAACTGACTGAAATGCCTCAAAATGTTCTTTACGATGCCATTGGGATATAT
CAACGGTGGTATATCCAGTGATTTTTTTCTCCATTTTAGCTTCCTTAGCTCCTGAAAATCTCGATAACTC
AAAAAATACGCCCGGTAGTGATCTTATTTCATTATGGTGAAAGTTGGAACCTCTTACGTGCCCGATCAAC
TCGAGTGCCACCTGACGTCTAAGAAACCATTATTATCATGACATTAACCTATAAAAATAGGCGTATCACG
AGGCAGAATTTCAGATAAAAAAAATCCTTAGCTTTCGCTAAGGATGATTTCGACTTGGTCTCGTCGATGA
GACCGCAGCGGTCTGCCAATCCGACGGAGGTTTATGAATTTTCCACCTTTTCCACAAGCTCAACTAGTAT
TAACGATGTGGATTTAGCAAAAAAAACCTGTAACCCTAAATGTAAAATAACGGGTAAGCCTGCCAACCAT
GTTATGGCAGATTAAGCGTCTTTTTGAAGGGCACCGCATCTTTCGCGTTGCCGTAAATGTATCCGTTTAG
CAATAAGGAAATTCTTAATGAATAATCCGTCGTTACTCAATCATGCGGTCGAAACGATGGCAGTTGGCTC
GAAAAGTTTTGCGACAGCCTCAAAGTTATTTGATGCAAAAACCCGGCGCAGCGTACTGATGCTCTACGCC
TGGTGCCGCCATTGTGACGATGTTATTGACGATCAGACGCTGGGCTTTCAGGCCCGGCAGCCTGCCTTAC
AAACGCCCGAACAACGTCTGATGCAACTTGAGATGAAAACGCGCCAGGCCTATGCAGGATCGCAGATGCA
CGAACCGGCGTTTGCGGCTTTTCGGGAAGTGGCTATGGCTCATGATATCGCCCCGGCTTACGCGTTTGAT
CATCTGGAAGGCTTCGCCATGGATGTACGCGAAGCGCAATACAGCCAACTGGATGATACGCTGCGCTATT
GCTATCACGTTGCAGGCGTTGTCGGCTTGATGATGGCGCAAATCATGGGCGTGCGGGATAACGCCACGCT
GGACCGCGCCTGTGACCTTGGGCTGGCATTTCAGTTGACCAATATTGCTCGCGATATTGTGGACGATGCG
CATGCGGGCCGCTGTTATCTGCCGGCAAGCTGGCTGGAGCATGAAGGTCTGAACAAAGAGAATTATGCGG
CACCTGAAAACCGTCAGGCGCTGAGCCGTATCGCCCGTCGTTTGGTGCAGGAAGCAGAACCTTACTATTT
GTCTGCCACAGCCGGCCTGGCAGGGTTGCCCCTGCGTTCCGCCTGGGCAATCGCTACGGCGAAGCAGGTT
TACCGGAAAATAGGTGTCAAAGTTGAACAGGCCGGTCAGCAAGCCTGGGATCAGCGGCAGTCAACGACCA
CGCCCGAAAAATTAACGCTGCTGCTGGCCGCCTCTGGTCAGGCCCTTACTTCCCGGATGCGGGCTCATCC
TCCCCGCCCTGCGCATCTCTGGCAGCGCCCGCTCTAGGCTTACTATAAGGATGTTTGCAATGAAACCAAC
TACGGTAATTGGTGCAGGCTTCGGTGGCCTGGCACTGGCAATTCGTCTACAAGCTGCGGGGATCCCCGTC
TTACTGCTTGAACAACGTGATAAACCCGGCGGTCGGGCTTATGTCTACGAGGATCAGGGGTTTACCTTTG
ATGCAGGCCCGACGGTTATCACCGATCCCAGTGCCATTGAAGAACTGTTTGCACTGGCAGGAAAACAGTT
AAAAGAGTATGTCGAACTGCTGCCGGTTACGCCGTTTTACCGCCTGTGTTGGGAGTCAGGGAAGGTCTTT
AATTACGATAACGATCAAACCCGGCTCGAAGCGCAGATTCAGCAGTTTAATCCCCGCGATGTCGAAGGTT
ATCGTCAGTTTCTGGACTATTCACGCGCGGTGTTTAAAGAAGGCTATCTAAAGCTCGGTACTGTCCCTTT
TTTATCGTTCAGAGACATGCTTCGCGCCGCACCTCAACTGGCGAAACTGCAGGCATGGAGAAGCGTTTAC
AGTAAGGTTGCCAGTTACATCGAAGATGAACATCTGCGCCAGGCGTTTTCTTTCCACTCGCTGTTGGTGG
GCGGCAATCCCTTCGCCACCTCATCCATTTATACGTTGATACACGCGCTGGAGCGTGAGTGGGGCGTCTG
GTTTCCGCGTGGCGGCACCGGCGCATTAGTTCAGGGGATGATAAAGCTGTTTCAGGATCTGGGTGGCGAA
GTCGTGTTAAACGCCAGAGTCAGCCATATGGAAACGACAGGAAACAAGATTGAAGCCGTGCATTTAGAGG
ACGGTCGCAGGTTCCTGACGCAAGCCGTCGCGTCAAATGCAGATGTGGTTCATACCTATCGCGACCTGTT
AAGCCAGCACCCTGCCGCGGTTAAGCAGTCCAACAAACTGCAGACTAAGCGCATGAGTAACTCTCTGTTT
GTGCTCTATTTTGGTTTGAATCACCATCATGATCAGCTCGCGCATCACACGGTTTGTTTCGGCCCGCGTT
ACCGCGAGCTGATTGACGAAATTTTTAATCATGATGGCCTCGCAGAGGACTTCTCACTTTATCTGCACGC
GCCCTGTGTCACGGATTCGTCACTGGCGCCTGAAGGTTGCGGCAGTTACTATGTGTTGGCGCCGGTGCCG
CATTTAGGCACCGCGAACCTCGACTGGACGGTTGAGGGGCCAAAACTACGCGACCGTATTTTTGCGTACC
TTGAGCAGCATTACATGCCTGGCTTACGGAGTCAGCTGGTCACGCACCGGATGTTTACGCCGTTTGATTT
TCGCGACCAGCTTAATGCCTATCATGGCTCAGCCTTTTCTGTGGAGCCCGTTCTTACCCAGAGCGCCTGG
TTTCGGCCGCATAACCGCGATAAAACCATTACTAATCTCTACCTGGTCGGCGCAGGCACGCATCCCGGCG
CAGGCATTCCTGGCGTCATCGGCTCGGCAAAAGCGACAGCAGGTTTGATGCTGGAGGATCTGATATGAGC
TTTTACCCAGGAGACAGAGAATGCAACCGCATTATGATCTGATTCTCGTGGGGGCTGGACTCGCGAATGG
CCTTATCGCCCTGCGACTTCAGCAGCAGCAACCTGATATGCGTATTTTGCTTATCGACGCCGCACCCCAG
GCGGGCGGGAATCATACGTGGTCATTTCACCACGATGATTTGACTGAGAGCCAACATCGTTGGATAGCTC
CGCTGGTGGTTCATCACTGGCCCGACTATCAGGTACGCTTTCCCACACGCCGTCGTAAGCTGAACAGCGG
CTACTTTTGTATTACTTCTCAGCGTTTCGCTGAGGTTTTACAGCGACAGTTTGGCCCGCACTTGTGGATG
GATACCGCGGTCGCAGAGGTTAATGCGGAATCTGTTCGGTTGAAAAAGGGTCAGGTTATCGGTGCCCGCG
CGGTGATTGACGGGCGGGGTTATGCGGCAAATTCAGCACTGAGCGTGGGCTTCCAGGCGTTTATTGGCCA
GGAATGGCGATTGAGTCACCCGCATGGTTTATCATCTCCGATTATCATGGATGCCACGGTCGATCAGCAA
AATGGTTATCGCTTCGTGTACAGCCTGCCGCTCTCGCCGACCAGATTGTTAATTGAAGATACGCACTATA
TTGATAATGCGACATTAGATCCTGAATGCGCGCGGCAAAATATTTGCGACTATGCCGCGCAACAGGGTTG
GCAGCTTCAGACACTGCTGCGAGAAGAACAGGGCGCCTTACCCATTACTCTGTCGGGCAATGCCGACGCA
TTCTGGCAGCAGCGCCCCCTGGCCTGTAGTGGATTACGTGCCGGTCTGTTCCATCCTACCACCGGCTATT
CACTGCCGCTGGCGGTTGCCGTGGCCGACCGCCTGAGTGCACTTGATGTCTTTACGTCGGCCTCAATTCA
CCATGCCATTACGCATTTTGCCCGCGAGCGCTGGCAGCAGCAGGGCTTTTTCCGCATGCTGAATCGCATG
CTGTTTTTAGCCGGACCCGCCGATTCACGCTGGCGGGTTATGCAGCGTTTTTATGGTTTACCTGAAGATT
TAATTGCCCGTTTTTATGCGGGAAAACTCACGCTGACCGATCGGCTACGTATTCTGAGCGGCAAGCCGCC
TGTTCCGGTATTAGCAGCATTGCAAGCCATTATGACGACTCATCGTTAAGCTTCAGAGGAGGAATTAAGT
AATGAGTTTTGATATTGCCAAATACCCGACCCTGGCACTGGTCGACTCCACCCAGGAGTTACGACTGTTG
CCGAAAGAGAGTTTACCGAAACTCTGCGACGAACTGCGCCGCTATTTACTCGACAGCGTGAGCCGTTCCA
GCGGGCACTTCGCCTCCGGGCTGGGCACGGTCGAACTGACCGTGGCGCTGCACTATGTCTACAACACCCC
GTTTGACCAATTGATTTGGGATGTGGGGCATCAGGCTTATCCGCATAAAATTTTGACCGGACGCCGCGAC
AAAATCGGCACCATCCGTCAGAAAGGCGGTCTGCACCCGTTCCCGTGGCGCGGCGAAAGCGAATATGACG
TATTAAGCGTCGGGCATTCATCAACCTCCATTAGTGCCGGAATTGGTATTGCGGTTGCTGCCGAAAAAGA
AGGCAAAAATCGCCGCACCGTCTGTGTCATTGGCGATGGCGCGATTACCGCAGGCATGGCGTTTGAAGCG
ATGAATCACGCGGGCGATATCCGTCCTGATATGCTGGTGATTCTCAACGACAATGAAATGTCGATTTCCG
AAAATGTCGGCGCGCTCAACAACCATCTGGCACAGCTGCTTTCCGGTAAGCTTTACTCTTCACTGCGCGA
AGGCGGGAAAAAAGTTTTCTCTGGCGTGCCGCCAATTAAAGAGCTGCTCAAACGCACCGAAGAACATATT
AAAGGCATGGTAGTGCCTGGCACGTTGTTTGAGGAGCTGGGCTTTAACTACATCGGCCCGGTGGACGGTC
ATGATGTGCTGGGGCTTATCACCACGCTAAAGAACATGCGCGACCTGAAAGGCCCGCAGTTCCTGCATAT
CATGACCAAAAAAGGTCGTGGTTATGAACCGGCAGAAAAAGACCCGATCACTTTCCATGCCGTGCTAAAT
TTGATCCCTCCAGCGGTTGTTTGCCGAAAAGTAGCGGCGGTTTGCCGAGCTATTCAAAAATCTTTGGCGA
CTGGTTGTGCGAAACGGCAGCGAAAGACAACAAGCTGATGGCGATTACTCCGGCGATGCGTGAAGGTTCC
GGCATGGTCGAGTTTTCACGTAAATTCCCGGATCGCTACTTCGACGTGGCAATTGCCGAGCAACATGCGG
TGACCTTTGCTGCGGGTCTGGCGATTGGTGGGTACAAACCCATTGTCGCGATTTACTCCACTTTCCTGCA
ACGCGCCTATGATCAGGTGCTGCATGACGTGGCGATTCAAAAGCTTCCGGTCCTGTTCGCCATCGACCGC
GCGGGCATTGTTGGTGCTGACGGTCAAACCCATCAGGGTGCTTTTGATCTCTCTTACCTGCGCTGCATAC
CGGAAATGGTCATTATGACCCCGAGCGATGAAAACGAATGTCGCCAGATGCTCTATACCGGCTATCACTA
TAACGATGGCCCGTCAGCGGTGCGCTACCCGCGTGGCAACGCGGTCGGCGTGGAACTGACGCCGCTGGAA
AAACTACCAATTGGCAAAGGCATTGTGAAGCGTCGTGGCGAGAAACTGGCGATCCTTAACTTTGGTACGC
TGATGCCAGAAGCGGCGAAAGTCGCCGAATCGCTGAACGCCACGCTGGTCGATATGCGTTTTGTGAAACC
GCTTGATGAAGCGTTAATTCTGGAAATGGCCGCCAGCCATGAAGCGCTGGTCACCGTAGAAGAAAACGCC
ATTATGGGCGGCGCAGGCAGCGGCGTGAACGAAGTGCTGATGGCCCATCGTAAACCAGTACCCGTGCTGA
ACATTGGCCTGCCGGACTTCTTTATTCCGCAAGGAACTCAGGAAGAAATGCGCGCCGAACTCGGCCTCGA
TGCCGCTGGTATGGAAGCCAAAATCAAGGCCTGGCTGGCATAAGCTTTGTGTGAGGAGATGTCGAATGAG
CGCACATGCCCTGCCCAAGGCAGACCTGACCGCCACCAGCCTGATCGTATCGGGCGGCATCATCGCCGCT
TGGCTGGCCCTGCATGTGCATGCGCTGTGGTTTCTGGACGCAGCGGCGCATCCCATCCTGGCGATCGCAA
ATTTCCTGGGGCTGACCTGGCTGTCGGTCGGATTGTTCATCATCGCGCATGACGCGATGCACGGGTCGGT
GGTGCCGGGGCGTCCGCGCGCCAATGCGGCGATGGGCCAGCTTGTCCTGTGGCTGTATGCCGGATTTTCG
TGGCGCAAGATGATCGTCAAGCACATGGCCCATCACCGCCATGCCGGAACCGACGACGACCCCGATTTCG
ACCATGGCGGCCCGGTCCGCTGGTACGCCCGCTTCATCGGCACCTATTTCGGCTGGCGCGAGGGGCTGCT
TCTGCCCGTCATCGTGACGGTCTATGCGCTGATCCTTGGGGATCGCTGGATGTACGTGGTATTCTGGCCG
CTGCCGTCGATCCTGGCGTCGATCCAGCTGTTCGTGTTCGGCACCTGGCTGCCGCACCGCCCCGGCCACG
ACGCGTTCCCGGACCGCCACAATGCGCGGTCGTCGCGGATCAGCGACCCCGTGTCGCTGCTGACCTGTTT
TCACTTTGGCGGTTATCATCACGAACACCACCTGCACCCGACGGTGCCGTGGTGGCGCCTGCCCAGCACC
CGCACCAAGGGCGACACCGCATAAGCTTGAGCTGAGGAGATTTTGAATGCAAACGGAACACGTCATTTTA
TTGAATGCACAGGGAGTTCCCACGGGTACGCTGGAAAAGTATGCCGCACACACGGCAGACACCCGCTTAC
ATCTCGCGTTCTCCAGTTGGCTGTTTAATGCCAAAGGACAATTATTAGTTACCCGCCGCGCACTGAGCAA
AAAAGCATGGCCTGGCGTGTGGACTAACTCGGTTTGTGGGCACCCACAACTGGGAGAAAGCAACGAGGAC
GCAGTGATCCGCCGTTGCCGTTATGAGCTTGGCGTGGAAATTACGCCTCCTGAATCTATCTATCCTGACT
TTCGCTACCGCGCCACCGATCCGAGTGGCATTGTGGAAAATGAAGTGTGTCCGGTATTTGCCGCACGCAC
CACTAGTGCGTTACAGATCAATGATGATGAAGTGATGGATTATCAATGGTGTGATTTAGCAGATGTATTA
CACGGTATTGATGCAACGCCGTGGGCGTTCAGTCCGTGGATGGTGATGCAGGCGACAAATCGCGAAGCCA
GAAAACGATTATCTGCATTTACCCAGCTTAAATAAGCTTTGCCTCAGGATTTTTGAAATGACGGTCTGCG
CAAAAAAACACGTTCATCTCACTCGCGATGCTGCGGAGCAGTTACTGGCTGATATTGATCGACGCCTTGA
TCAGTTATTGCCCGTGGAGGGAGAACGGGATGTTGTGGGTGCCGCGATGCGTGAAGGTGCGCTGGCACCG
GGAAAACGTATTCGCCCCATGTTGCTGTTGCTGACCGCCCGCGATCTGGGTTGCGCTGTCAGCCATGACG
GATTACTGGATTTGGCCTGTGCGGTGGAAATGGTCCACGCGGCTTCGCTGATCCTTGACGATATGCCCTG
CATGGACGATGCGAAGCTGCGGCGCGGACGCCCTACCATTCATTCTCATTACGGAGAGCATGTGGCAATA
CTGGCGGCGGTTGCCTTGCTGAGTAAAGCCTTTGGCGTAATTGCCGATGCAGATGGCCTCACGCCGCTGG
CAAAAAATCGGGCGGTTTCTGAACTGTCAAACGCCATCGGCATGCAAGGATTGGTTCAGGGTCAGTTCAA
GGATCTGTCTGAAGGGGATAAGCCGCGCAGCGCTGAAGCTATTTTGATGACGAATCACTTTAAAACCAGC
ACGCTGTTTTGTGCCTCGATGCAGATGGCCTCGATTGTTGCGAATGCCTCCAGCGAAGCGCGTGATTGCC
TGCATCGTTTTTCACTTGATCTTGGTCAGGCATTTCAACTGCTGGACGATTTGACCGATGGCATGACCGA
CACCGGTAAGGATAGCAATCAGGACGCCGGTAAATCGACGCTGGTCAATCTGTTAGGCCCGAGGGCGGTT
GAAGAACGTCTGAGACAACATCTTCAGCTTGCCAGTGAGCATCTCTCTGCGGCCTGCCAACACGGGCACG
CCACTCAACATTTTATTCAGGCCTGGTTTGACAAAAAACTCGCTGCCGTCAGTTAAGCTTGCAAGACTAG
CATAACCCCTTGGGGCCTCTAAACGGGTCTTGAGGGGTTTTTTGGTGACGGTCTCATGTTCGAGACCAAG
TCTCCGGCAAAAAAGGGCAAGGTGTCACCACCCTGCCCTTTTTCTTTAAAACCGAAAAGATTACTTCGCG
TTATGCAGGCTTCCTCGCTCACTGACTCGCTGCGCTCGGTCGTTCGGCTGCGGCGAGCGGTATCAGCTCA
CTCAAAGGCGGTAATACGGTTATCCACAGAATCAGGGGATAACGCAGGAAAGAACATGTGAGCAAAAGGC
CAGCAAAAGGCCAGGAACCGTAAAAAGGCCGCGTTGCTGGCGTTTTTCCACAGGCTCCGCCCCCCTGACG
AGCATCACAAAAATCGACGCTCAAGTCAGAGGTGGCGAAACCCGACAGGACTATAAAGATACCAGGCGTT
TCCCCCTGGAAGCTCCCTCGTGCGCTCTCCTGTTCCGACCCTGCCGCTTACCGGATACCTGTCCGCCTTT
CTCCCTTCGGGAAGCGTGGCGCTTTCTCATAGCTCACGCTGTAGGTATCTCAGTTCGGTGTAGGTCGTTC
GCTCCAAGCTGGGCTGTGTGCACGAACCCCCCGTTCAGCCCGACCGCTGCGCCTTATCCGGTAACTATCG
TCTTGAGTCCAACCCGGTAAGACACGACTTATCGCCACTGGCAGCAGCCACTGGTAACAGGATTAGCAGA
GCGAGGTATGTAGGCGGTGCTACAGAGTTCTTGAAGTGGTGGCCTAACTACGGCTACACTAGAAGAACAG
TATTTGGTATCTGCGCTCTGCTGAAGCCAGTTACCTTCGGAAAAAGAGTTGGTAGCTCTTGATCCGGCAA
ACAAACCACCGCTGGTAGCGGTGGTTTTTTTGTTTGCAAGCAGCAGATTACGCGCAGAAAAAAAGGATCT
CAAGAAGATCCTTTGA
