Features (pLannotate 1.2.2; 15 found; start..end, strand, type, name):
    163..257     -  terminator     lambda t0 terminator: transcription terminator from phage lambda
    281..937     -  CDS            cat: CAT_ECOLX - Experimental evidence at protein level: Swiss-Prot protein existence level 1. This enzyme is an effector of chloramphenicol resistance in bacteria. From Escherichia coli. This protein is used as a marker in many commonly used cloning vectors, such as pACYC184.
    938..1035    -  promoter       cat promoter: promoter of the E. coli cat gene encoding chloramphenicol acetyltransferase
   1121..1164    -  terminator     bacterial terminator: putative bacterial transcription terminator
   1411..2337    +  CDS            crtB: CRTB_PANAN - Experimental evidence at protein level: Swiss-Prot protein existence level 1. Involved in the biosynthesis of carotenoids. Catalyzes the condensation of two molecules of geranylgeranyl diphosphate (GGPP) to give prephytoene diphosphate (PPPP) and the subsequent rearrangement of the cyclopropylcarbinyl intermediate to yield the 15-cis-phytoene isomer. From Pantoea ananas (Erwinia uredovora).
   2363..3838    +  CDS            crtI: CRTI_PANAN - Experimental evidence at protein level: Swiss-Prot protein existence level 1. Converts 15-cis-phytoene into all-trans-lycopene via the intermediary of all-trans-phytofluene, all-trans-zeta-carotene and all- trans-neurosporene, by the introduction of four double bonds. From Pantoea ananas (Erwinia uredovora).
   3864..5009    +  CDS            crtY: CRTY_PANAN - Experimental evidence at protein level: Swiss-Prot protein existence level 1. Catalyzes the double cyclization reaction which converts lycopene to beta-carotene. From Pantoea ananas (Erwinia uredovora).
   5035..5937    +  CDS            dxs (fragment): DXS_ECOLI - Also known as yajP. Experimental evidence at protein level: Swiss-Prot protein existence level 1. Catalyzes the acyloin condensation reaction between C atoms 2 and 3 of pyruvate and glyceraldehyde 3-phosphate to yield 1-deoxy-D- xylulose-5-phosphate (DXP). From Escherichia coli (strain K12).
   5910..6893    +  CDS            dxs (fragment): DXS_ECOLI - Also known as yajP. Experimental evidence at protein level: Swiss-Prot protein existence level 1. Catalyzes the acyloin condensation reaction between C atoms 2 and 3 of pyruvate and glyceraldehyde 3-phosphate to yield 1-deoxy-D- xylulose-5-phosphate (DXP). From Escherichia coli (strain K12).
   6919..7644    +  CDS            crtW: CRTW_PARSN - Protein predicted: Swiss-Prot protein existence level 4. Converts beta-carotene to canthaxanthin via echinenone. From Paracoccus sp. (strain N81106 / MBIC 01143) (Agrobacterium aurantiacum).
   7670..8215    +  CDS            idi: IDI_ECOLI - Also known as ygfV. Experimental evidence at protein level: Swiss-Prot protein existence level 1. Catalyzes the 1,3-allylic rearrangement of the homoallylic substrate isopentenyl (IPP) to its highly electrophilic allylic isomer, dimethylallyl diphosphate (DMAPP). From Escherichia coli (strain K12).
   8307..9137    +  CDS            crtE (fragment): CRTE_PSEVU - Experimental evidence at protein level: Swiss-Prot protein existence level 1. Catalyzes the condensation of farnesyl diphosphate (FPP) and isopentenyl diphosphate (IPP) to yield geranylgeranyl diphosphate (GGPP) needed for biosynthesis of carotenoids and diterpenes. From Pseudescherichia vulneris (Escherichia vulneris).
   9160..9207    +  terminator     T7 terminator: transcription terminator for bacteriophage T7 RNA polymerase
   9236..9293    +  terminator     his operon terminator: This putative transcriptin terminator from the E. coli his operon has a 2-bp deletion introduced during synthesis. Its efficiency has not been determined.
   9488..10076   -  rep_origin     ori: high-copy-number ColE1/pMB1/pBR322/pUC origin of replication
>Addgene plasmid #204130 | pMetBP-T_cRed_BsaI | addgene full sequence | sequence record 418267 | Addgene NGS Result
TACGGGGTCTGACGCTCAGTGGAACGAAAACTCACGTTAAGGGATTTTGGTCATGAGATTATCAAAAAGG
ATCTTCACCTAGATCCTTTTAAATTAAAAATTAAGTTTTAAATCAATCTAAAGTATATATGAGTAAACTT
GGTCTGACAGCTCGAGGCTTGGATTCTCACCAATAAAAAACGCCCGGCGGCAACCGAGCGTTCTGAACAA
ATCCAGATGGAGTTCTGAGGTCATTACTGGATCTATCAACAGGAGTCCAAGCGAGCTCGATATCAAATTA
CGCCCCGCCCTGCCACTCATCGCAGTACTGTTGTAATTCATTAAGCATTCTGCCGACATGGAAGCCATCA
CAAACGGCATGATGAACCTGAATCGCCAGCGGCATCAGCACCTTGTCGCCTTGCGTATAATATTTGCCCA
TGGTGAAAACGGGGGCGAAGAAGTTGTCCATATTGGCCACGTTTAAATCAAAACTGGTGAAACTCACCCA
GGGATTGGCTGACACGAAAAACATATTCTCAATAAACCCTTTAGGGAAATAGGCCAGGTTTTCACCGTAA
CACGCCACATCTTGCGAATATATGTGTAGAAACTGCCGGAAATCGTCGTGGTATTCACTCCAGAGCGATG
AAAACGTTTCAGTTTGCTCATGGAAAACGGTGTAACAAGGGTGAACACTATCCCATATCACCAGCTCACC
GTCTTTCATTGCCATACGAAATTCCGGATGAGCATTCATCAGGCGGGCAAGAATGTGAATAAAGGCCGGA
TAAAACTTGTGCTTATTTTTCTTTACGGTCTTTAAAAAGGCCGTAATATCCAGCTGAACGGTCTGGTTAT
AGGTACATTGAGCAACTGACTGAAATGCCTCAAAATGTTCTTTACGATGCCATTGGGATATATCAACGGT
GGTATATCCAGTGATTTTTTTCTCCATTTTAGCTTCCTTAGCTCCTGAAAATCTCGATAACTCAAAAAAT
ACGCCCGGTAGTGATCTTATTTCATTATGGTGAAAGTTGGAACCTCTTACGTGCCCGATCAACTCGAGTG
CCACCTGACGTCTAAGAAACCATTATTATCATGACATTAACCTATAAAAATAGGCGTATCACGAGGCAGA
ATTTCAGATAAAAAAAATCCTTAGCTTTCGCTAAGGATGATTTCGACTTGGTCTCGTCGATGAGACCGCA
GCGGTCTGCCAATCCGACGGAGGTTTATGAATTTTCCACCTTTTCCACAAGCTCAACTAGTATTAACGAT
GTGGATTTAGCAAAAAAAACCTGTAACCCTAAATGTAAAATAACGGGTAAGCCTGCCAACCATGTTATGG
CAGATTAAGCGTCTTTTTGAAGGGCACCGCATCTTTCGCGTTGCCGTAAATGTATCCGTTTAGCAATAAG
GAAATTCTTAATGAATAATCCGTCGTTACTCAATCATGCGGTCGAAACGATGGCAGTTGGCTCGAAAAGT
TTTGCGACAGCCTCAAAGTTATTTGATGCAAAAACCCGGCGCAGCGTACTGATGCTCTACGCCTGGTGCC
GCCATTGTGACGATGTTATTGACGATCAGACGCTGGGCTTTCAGGCCCGGCAGCCTGCCTTACAAACGCC
CGAACAACGTCTGATGCAACTTGAGATGAAAACGCGCCAGGCCTATGCAGGATCGCAGATGCACGAACCG
GCGTTTGCGGCTTTTCGGGAAGTGGCTATGGCTCATGATATCGCCCCGGCTTACGCGTTTGATCATCTGG
AAGGCTTCGCCATGGATGTACGCGAAGCGCAATACAGCCAACTGGATGATACGCTGCGCTATTGCTATCA
CGTTGCAGGCGTTGTCGGCTTGATGATGGCGCAAATCATGGGCGTGCGGGATAACGCCACGCTGGACCGC
GCCTGTGACCTTGGGCTGGCATTTCAGTTGACCAATATTGCTCGCGATATTGTGGACGATGCGCATGCGG
GCCGCTGTTATCTGCCGGCAAGCTGGCTGGAGCATGAAGGTCTGAACAAAGAGAATTATGCGGCACCTGA
AAACCGTCAGGCGCTGAGCCGTATCGCCCGTCGTTTGGTGCAGGAAGCAGAACCTTACTATTTGTCTGCC
ACAGCCGGCCTGGCAGGGTTGCCCCTGCGTTCCGCCTGGGCAATCGCTACGGCGAAGCAGGTTTACCGGA
AAATAGGTGTCAAAGTTGAACAGGCCGGTCAGCAAGCCTGGGATCAGCGGCAGTCAACGACCACGCCCGA
AAAATTAACGCTGCTGCTGGCCGCCTCTGGTCAGGCCCTTACTTCCCGGATGCGGGCTCATCCTCCCCGC
CCTGCGCATCTCTGGCAGCGCCCGCTCTAGGCTTACTATAAGGATGTTTGCAATGAAACCAACTACGGTA
ATTGGTGCAGGCTTCGGTGGCCTGGCACTGGCAATTCGTCTACAAGCTGCGGGGATCCCCGTCTTACTGC
TTGAACAACGTGATAAACCCGGCGGTCGGGCTTATGTCTACGAGGATCAGGGGTTTACCTTTGATGCAGG
CCCGACGGTTATCACCGATCCCAGTGCCATTGAAGAACTGTTTGCACTGGCAGGAAAACAGTTAAAAGAG
TATGTCGAACTGCTGCCGGTTACGCCGTTTTACCGCCTGTGTTGGGAGTCAGGGAAGGTCTTTAATTACG
ATAACGATCAAACCCGGCTCGAAGCGCAGATTCAGCAGTTTAATCCCCGCGATGTCGAAGGTTATCGTCA
GTTTCTGGACTATTCACGCGCGGTGTTTAAAGAAGGCTATCTAAAGCTCGGTACTGTCCCTTTTTTATCG
TTCAGAGACATGCTTCGCGCCGCACCTCAACTGGCGAAACTGCAGGCATGGAGAAGCGTTTACAGTAAGG
TTGCCAGTTACATCGAAGATGAACATCTGCGCCAGGCGTTTTCTTTCCACTCGCTGTTGGTGGGCGGCAA
TCCCTTCGCCACCTCATCCATTTATACGTTGATACACGCGCTGGAGCGTGAGTGGGGCGTCTGGTTTCCG
CGTGGCGGCACCGGCGCATTAGTTCAGGGGATGATAAAGCTGTTTCAGGATCTGGGTGGCGAAGTCGTGT
TAAACGCCAGAGTCAGCCATATGGAAACGACAGGAAACAAGATTGAAGCCGTGCATTTAGAGGACGGTCG
CAGGTTCCTGACGCAAGCCGTCGCGTCAAATGCAGATGTGGTTCATACCTATCGCGACCTGTTAAGCCAG
CACCCTGCCGCGGTTAAGCAGTCCAACAAACTGCAGACTAAGCGCATGAGTAACTCTCTGTTTGTGCTCT
ATTTTGGTTTGAATCACCATCATGATCAGCTCGCGCATCACACGGTTTGTTTCGGCCCGCGTTACCGCGA
GCTGATTGACGAAATTTTTAATCATGATGGCCTCGCAGAGGACTTCTCACTTTATCTGCACGCGCCCTGT
GTCACGGATTCGTCACTGGCGCCTGAAGGTTGCGGCAGTTACTATGTGTTGGCGCCGGTGCCGCATTTAG
GCACCGCGAACCTCGACTGGACGGTTGAGGGGCCAAAACTACGCGACCGTATTTTTGCGTACCTTGAGCA
GCATTACATGCCTGGCTTACGGAGTCAGCTGGTCACGCACCGGATGTTTACGCCGTTTGATTTTCGCGAC
CAGCTTAATGCCTATCATGGCTCAGCCTTTTCTGTGGAGCCCGTTCTTACCCAGAGCGCCTGGTTTCGGC
CGCATAACCGCGATAAAACCATTACTAATCTCTACCTGGTCGGCGCAGGCACGCATCCCGGCGCAGGCAT
TCCTGGCGTCATCGGCTCGGCAAAAGCGACAGCAGGTTTGATGCTGGAGGATCTGATATGAGCTTTTACC
CAGGAGACAGAGAATGCAACCGCATTATGATCTGATTCTCGTGGGGGCTGGACTCGCGAATGGCCTTATC
GCCCTGCGACTTCAGCAGCAGCAACCTGATATGCGTATTTTGCTTATCGACGCCGCACCCCAGGCGGGCG
GGAATCATACGTGGTCATTTCACCACGATGATTTGACTGAGAGCCAACATCGTTGGATAGCTCCGCTGGT
GGTTCATCACTGGCCCGACTATCAGGTACGCTTTCCCACACGCCGTCGTAAGCTGAACAGCGGCTACTTT
TGTATTACTTCTCAGCGTTTCGCTGAGGTTTTACAGCGACAGTTTGGCCCGCACTTGTGGATGGATACCG
CGGTCGCAGAGGTTAATGCGGAATCTGTTCGGTTGAAAAAGGGTCAGGTTATCGGTGCCCGCGCGGTGAT
TGACGGGCGGGGTTATGCGGCAAATTCAGCACTGAGCGTGGGCTTCCAGGCGTTTATTGGCCAGGAATGG
CGATTGAGTCACCCGCATGGTTTATCATCTCCGATTATCATGGATGCCACGGTCGATCAGCAAAATGGTT
ATCGCTTCGTGTACAGCCTGCCGCTCTCGCCGACCAGATTGTTAATTGAAGATACGCACTATATTGATAA
TGCGACATTAGATCCTGAATGCGCGCGGCAAAATATTTGCGACTATGCCGCGCAACAGGGTTGGCAGCTT
CAGACACTGCTGCGAGAAGAACAGGGCGCCTTACCCATTACTCTGTCGGGCAATGCCGACGCATTCTGGC
AGCAGCGCCCCCTGGCCTGTAGTGGATTACGTGCCGGTCTGTTCCATCCTACCACCGGCTATTCACTGCC
GCTGGCGGTTGCCGTGGCCGACCGCCTGAGTGCACTTGATGTCTTTACGTCGGCCTCAATTCACCATGCC
ATTACGCATTTTGCCCGCGAGCGCTGGCAGCAGCAGGGCTTTTTCCGCATGCTGAATCGCATGCTGTTTT
TAGCCGGACCCGCCGATTCACGCTGGCGGGTTATGCAGCGTTTTTATGGTTTACCTGAAGATTTAATTGC
CCGTTTTTATGCGGGAAAACTCACGCTGACCGATCGGCTACGTATTCTGAGCGGCAAGCCGCCTGTTCCG
GTATTAGCAGCATTGCAAGCCATTATGACGACTCATCGTTAAGCTTCAGAGGAGGAATTAAGTAATGAGT
TTTGATATTGCCAAATACCCGACCCTGGCACTGGTCGACTCCACCCAGGAGTTACGACTGTTGCCGAAAG
AGAGTTTACCGAAACTCTGCGACGAACTGCGCCGCTATTTACTCGACAGCGTGAGCCGTTCCAGCGGGCA
CTTCGCCTCCGGGCTGGGCACGGTCGAACTGACCGTGGCGCTGCACTATGTCTACAACACCCCGTTTGAC
CAATTGATTTGGGATGTGGGGCATCAGGCTTATCCGCATAAAATTTTGACCGGACGCCGCGACAAAATCG
GCACCATCCGTCAGAAAGGCGGTCTGCACCCGTTCCCGTGGCGCGGCGAAAGCGAATATGACGTATTAAG
CGTCGGGCATTCATCAACCTCCATTAGTGCCGGAATTGGTATTGCGGTTGCTGCCGAAAAAGAAGGCAAA
AATCGCCGCACCGTCTGTGTCATTGGCGATGGCGCGATTACCGCAGGCATGGCGTTTGAAGCGATGAATC
ACGCGGGCGATATCCGTCCTGATATGCTGGTGATTCTCAACGACAATGAAATGTCGATTTCCGAAAATGT
CGGCGCGCTCAACAACCATCTGGCACAGCTGCTTTCCGGTAAGCTTTACTCTTCACTGCGCGAAGGCGGG
AAAAAAGTTTTCTCTGGCGTGCCGCCAATTAAAGAGCTGCTCAAACGCACCGAAGAACATATTAAAGGCA
TGGTAGTGCCTGGCACGTTGTTTGAGGAGCTGGGCTTTAACTACATCGGCCCGGTGGACGGTCATGATGT
GCTGGGGCTTATCACCACGCTAAAGAACATGCGCGACCTGAAAGGCCCGCAGTTCCTGCATATCATGACC
AAAAAAGGTCGTGGTTATGAACCGGCAGAAAAAGACCCGATCACTTTCCATGCCGTGCTAAATTTGATCC
CTCCAGCGGTTGTTTGCCGAAAAGTAGCGGCGGTTTGCCGAGCTATTCAAAAATCTTTGGCGACTGGTTG
TGCGAAACGGCAGCGAAAGACAACAAGCTGATGGCGATTACTCCGGCGATGCGTGAAGGTTCCGGCATGG
TCGAGTTTTCACGTAAATTCCCGGATCGCTACTTCGACGTGGCAATTGCCGAGCAACATGCGGTGACCTT
TGCTGCGGGTCTGGCGATTGGTGGGTACAAACCCATTGTCGCGATTTACTCCACTTTCCTGCAACGCGCC
TATGATCAGGTGCTGCATGACGTGGCGATTCAAAAGCTTCCGGTCCTGTTCGCCATCGACCGCGCGGGCA
TTGTTGGTGCTGACGGTCAAACCCATCAGGGTGCTTTTGATCTCTCTTACCTGCGCTGCATACCGGAAAT
GGTCATTATGACCCCGAGCGATGAAAACGAATGTCGCCAGATGCTCTATACCGGCTATCACTATAACGAT
GGCCCGTCAGCGGTGCGCTACCCGCGTGGCAACGCGGTCGGCGTGGAACTGACGCCGCTGGAAAAACTAC
CAATTGGCAAAGGCATTGTGAAGCGTCGTGGCGAGAAACTGGCGATCCTTAACTTTGGTACGCTGATGCC
AGAAGCGGCGAAAGTCGCCAAATCGCTGAACGCCACGCTGGTCGATATGCGTTTTGTGAAACCGCTTGAT
GAAGCGTTAATTCTGGAAATGGCCGCCAGCCATGAAGCGCTGGTCACCGTAGAAGAAAACGCCATTATGG
GCGGCGCAGGCAGCGGCGTGAACGAAGTGCTGATGGCCCATCGTAAACCAGTACCCGTGCTGAACATTGG
CCTGCCGGACTTCTTTATTCCGCAAGGAACTCAGGAAGAAATGCGCGCCGAACTCGGCCTCGATGCCGCT
GGTATGGAAGCCAAAATCAAGGCCTGGCTGGCATAAGCTTTGTGTGAGGAGATGTCGAATGAGCGCACAT
GCCCTGCCCAAGGCAGACCTGACCGCCACCAGCCTGATCGTATCGGGCGGCATCATCGCCGCTTGGCTGG
CCCTGCATGTGCATGCGCTGTGGTTTCTGGACGCAGCGGCGCATCCCATCCTGGCGATCGCAAATTTCCT
GGGGCTGACCTGGCTGTCGGTCGGATTGTTCATCATCGCGCATGACGCGATGCACGGGTCGGTGGTGCCG
GGGCGTCCGCGCGCCAATGCGGCGATGGGCCAGCTTGTCCTGTGGCTGTATGCCGGATTTTCGTGGCGCA
AGATGATCGTCAAGCACATGGCCCATCACCGCCATGCCGGAACCGACGACGACCCCGATTTCGACCATGG
CGGCCCGGTCCGCTGGTACGCCCGCTTCATCGGCACCTATTTCGGCTGGCGCGAGGGGCTGCTTCTGCCC
GTCATCGTGACGGTCTATGCGCTGATCCTTGGGGATCGCTGGATGTACGTGGTATTCTGGCCGCTGCCGT
CGATCCTGGCGTCGATCCAGCTGTTCGTGTTCGGCACCTGGCTGCCGCACCGCCCCGGCCACGACGCGTT
CCCGGACCGCCACAATGCGCGGTCGTCGCGGATCAGCGACCCCGTGTCGCTGCTGACCTGTTTTCACTTT
GGCGGTTATCATCACGAACACCACCTGCACCCGACGGTGCCGTGGTGGCGCCTGCCCAGCACCCGCACCA
AGGGCGACACCGCATAAGCTTGAGCTGAGGAGATTTTGAATGCAAACGGAACACGTCATTTTATTGAATG
CACAGGGAGTTCCCACGGGTACGCTGGAAAAGTATGCCGCACACACGGCAGACACCCGCTTACATCTCGC
GTTCTCCAGTTGGCTGTTTAATGCCAAAGGACAATTATTAGTTACCCGCCGCGCACTGAGCAAAAAAGCA
TGGCCTGGCGTGTGGACTAACTCGGTTTGTGGGCACCCACAACTGGGAGAAAGCAACGAGGACGCAGTGA
TCCGCCGTTGCCGTTATGAGCTTGGCGTGGAAATTACGCCTCCTGAATCTATCTATCCTGACTTTCGCTA
CCGCGCCACCGATCCGAGTGGCATTGTGGAAAATGAAGTGTGTCCGGTATTTGCCGCACGCACCACTAGT
GCGTTACAGATCAATGATGATGAAGTGATGGATTATCAATGGTGTGATTTAGCAGATGTATTACACGGTA
TTGATGCAACGCCGTGGGCGTTCAGTCCGTGGATGGTGATGCAGGCGACAAATCGCGAAGCCAGAAAACG
ATTATCTGCATTTACCCAGCTTAAATAAGCTTTGCCTCAGGATTTTTGAAATGACGGTCTGCGCAAAAAA
ACACGTTCATCTCACTCGCGATGCTGCGGAGCAGTTACTGGCTGATATTGATCGACGCCTTGATCAGTTA
TTGCCCGTGGAGGGAGAACGGGATGTTGTGGGTGCCGCGATGCGTGAAGGTGCGCTGGCACCGGGAAAAC
GTATTCGCCCCATGTTGCTGTTGCTGACCGCCCGCGATCTGGGTTGCGCTTTCAGCCATGACGGATTACT
GGATTTGGCCTGTGCGGTGGAAATGGTCCACGCGGCTTCGCTGATCCTTGACGATATGCCCTGCATGGAC
GATGCGAAGCTGCGGCGCGGACGCCCTACCATTCATTCTCATTACGGAGAGCATGTGGCAATACTGGCGG
CGGTTGCCTTGCTGAGTAAAGCCTTTGGCGTAATTGCCGATGCAGATGGCCTCACGCCGCTGGCAAAAAA
TCGGGCGGTTTCTGAACTGTCAAACGCCATCGGCATGCAAGGATTGGTTCAGGGTCAGTTCAAGGATCTG
TCTGAAGGGGATAAGCCGCGCAGCGCTGAAGCTATTTTGATGACGAATCACTTTAAAACCAGCACGCTGT
TTTGTGCCTCGATGCAGATGGCCTCGATTGTTGCGAATGCCTCCAGCGAAGCGCGTGATTGCCTGCATCG
TTTTTCACTTGATCTTGGTCAGGCATTTCAACTGCTGGACGATTTGACCGATGGCATGACCGACACCGGT
AAGGATAGCAATCAGGACGCCGGTAAATCGACGCTGGTCAATCTGTTAGGCCCGAGGGCGGTTGAAGAAC
GTCTGAGACAACATCTTCAGCTTGCCAGTGAGCATCTCTCTGCGGCCTGCCAACACGGGCACGCCACTCA
ACATTTTATTCAGGCCTGGTTTGACAAAAAACTCGCTGCCGTCAGTTAAGCTTGCAAGACTAGCATAACC
CCTTGGGGCCTCTAAACGGGTCTTGAGGGGTTTTTTGGTGACGGTCTCATGTTCGAGACCAAGTCTCCGG
CAAAAAAGGGCAAGGTGTCACCACCCTGCCCTTTTTCTTTAAAACCGAAAAGATTACTTCGCGTTATGCA
GGCTTCCTCGCTCACTGACTCGCTGCGCTCGGTCGTTCGGCTGCGGCGAGCGGTATCAGCTCACTCAAAG
GCGGTAATACGGTTATCCACAGAATCAGGGGATAACGCAGGAAAGAACATGTGAGCAAAAGGCCAGCAAA
AGGCCAGGAACCGTAAAAAGGCCGCGTTGCTGGCGTTTTTCCACAGGCTCCGCCCCCCTGACGAGCATCA
CAAAAATCGACGCTCAAGTCAGAGGTGGCGAAACCCGACAGGACTATAAAGATACCAGGCGTTTCCCCCT
GGAAGCTCCCTCGTGCGCTCTCCTGTTCCGACCCTGCCGCTTACCGGATACCTGTCCGCCTTTCTCCCTT
CGGGAAGCGTGGCGCTTTCTCATAGCTCACGCTGTAGGTATCTCAGTTCGGTGTAGGTCGTTCGCTCCAA
GCTGGGCTGTGTGCACGAACCCCCCGTTCAGCCCGACCGCTGCGCCTTATCCGGTAACTATCGTCTTGAG
TCCAACCCGGTAAGACACGACTTATCGCCACTGGCAGCAGCCACTGGTAACAGGATTAGCAGAGCGAGGT
ATGTAGGCGGTGCTACAGAGTTCTTGAAGTGGTGGCCTAACTACGGCTACACTAGAAGAACAGTATTTGG
TATCTGCGCTCTGCTGAAGCCAGTTACCTTCGGAAAAAGAGTTGGTAGCTCTTGATCCGGCAAACAAACC
ACCGCTACCAGCGGTGGTTTTTTTGTTTGCAAGCAGCAGATTACGCGCAGAAAAAAAGGATCTCAAGAAG
ATCCTTTGATCTTTTC
